>Addgene plasmid #215540 | pENTR2b-YPet | addgene full sequence | sequence record 446068 | Addgene NGS Result
CTTTCCTGCGTTATCCCCTGATTCTGTGGATAACCGTATTACCGCTAGCATGGATCTCGGGGACGTCTAA
CTACTAAGCGAGAGTAGGGAACTGCCAGGCATCAAATAAAACGAAAGGCTCAGTCGGAAGACTGGGCCTT
TCGTTTTATCTGTTGTTTGTCGGTGAACGCTCTCCTGAGTAGGACAAATCCGCCGGGAGCGGATTTGAAC
GTTGTGAAGCAACGGCCCGGAGGGTGGCGGGCAGGACGCCCGCCATAAACTGCCAGGCATCAAACTAAGC
AGAAGGCCATCCTGACGGATGGCCTTTTTGCGTTTCTACAAACTCTTCCTGTTAGTTAGTTACTTAAGCT
CGGGCCCCAAATAATGATTTTATTTTGACTGATAGTGACCTGTTCGTTGCAACAAATTGATAAGCAATGC
TTTTTTATAATGCCAACTTTGTACAAAAAAGCAGGCTGGCGCCGGAACCAATTCAGTCGACTGGATCCGG
TACCGCCACCATGGTGAGCAAGGGCGAGGAGCTGTTCACCGGGGTGGTGCCCATCCTGGTCGAGCTGGAC
GGCGACGTAAACGGCCACAAGTTCAGCGTGTCCGGCGAGGGCGAGGGCGATGCCACCTACGGCAAGCTGA
CCCTGAAGCTTCTATGCACCACCGGCAAGCTGCCCGTGCCCTGGCCCACCCTCGTGACCACCCTGGGCTA
CGGCCTGCAGTGCTTCGCCCGCTACCCCGACCACATGAAGCAGCACGACTTCTTCAAGTCCGCCATGCCC
GAAGGCTACGTCCAGGAGCGCACCATCTTCTTCAAGGACGACGGCAACTACAAGACCCGCGCCGAGGTGA
AGTTCGAGGGCGACACCCTGGTGAACCGCATCGAGCTGAAGGGCATCGACTTCAAGGAGGACGGCAACAT
CCTGGGGCACAAGCTGGAGTACAACTACAACAGCCACAACGTCTATATCACCGCCGACAAGCAGAAGAAC
GGCATCAAGGCCAACTTCAAGATCCGCCACAACATCGAGGACGGCGGCGTGCAGCTCGCCGACCACTACC
AGCAGAACACCCCCATCGGCGACGGCCCCGTGCTGCTGCCCGACAACCACTACCTGAGCTACCAGTCCGC
CCTGTTCAAAGACCCCAACGAGAAGCGCGATCACATGGTCCTGCTGGAGTTCCTGACCGCCGCCGGGATC
ACTGAGGGCATGAACGAGCTGTACTAATGACTCGAGATATCTAGACCCAGCTTTCTTGTACAAAGTTGGC
ATTATAAGAAAGCATTGCTTATCAATTTGTTGCAACGAACAGGTCACTATCAGTCAAAATAAAATCATTA
TTTGCCATCCAGCTGCAGCTCTGGCCCGTGTCTCAAAATCTCTGATGTTACATTGCACAAGATAAAAATA
TATCATCATGAACAATAAAACTGTCTGCTTACATAAACAGTAATACAAGGGGTGTTATGAGCCATATTCA
ACGGGAAACGTCGAGGCCGCGATTAAATTCCAACATGGATGCTGATTTATATGGGTATAAATGGGCTCGC
GATAATGTCGGGCAATCAGGTGCGACAATCTATCGCTTGTATGGGAAGCCCGATGCGCCAGAGTTGTTTC
TGAAACATGGCAAAGGTAGCGTTGCCAATGATGTTACAGATGAGATGGTCAGACTAAACTGGCTGACGGA
ATTTATGCCTCTTCCGACCATCAAGCATTTTATCCGTACTCCTGATGATGCATGGTTACTCACCACTGCG
ATCCCCGGAAAAACAGCATTCCAGGTATTAGAAGAATATCCTGATTCAGGTGAAAATATTGTTGATGCGC
TGGCAGTGTTCCTGCGCCGGTTGCATTCGATTCCTGTTTGTAATTGTCCTTTTAACAGCGATCGCGTATT
TCGTCTCGCTCAGGCGCAATCACGAATGAATAACGGTTTGGTTGATGCGAGTGATTTTGATGACGAGCGT
AATGGCTGGCCTGTTGAACAAGTCTGGAAAGAAATGCATAAACTTTTGCCATTCTCACCGGATTCAGTCG
TCACTCATGGTGATTTCTCACTTGATAACCTTATTTTTGACGAGGGGAAATTAATAGGTTGTATTGATGT
TGGACGAGTCGGAATCGCAGACCGATACCAGGATCTTGCCATCCTATGGAACTGCCTCGGTGAGTTTTCT
CCTTCATTACAGAAACGGCTTTTTCAAAAATATGGTATTGATAATCCTGATATGAATAAATTGCAGTTTC
ATTTGATGCTCGATGAGTTTTTCTAATCAGAATTGGTTAATTGGTTGTAACATTATTCAGATTGGGCCCC
GTTCCACTGAGCGTCAGACCCCGTAGAAAAGATCAAAGGATCTTCTTGAGATCCTTTTTTTCTGCGCGTA
ATCTGCTGCTTGCAAACAAAAAAACCACCGCTACCAGCGGTGGTTTGTTTGCCGGATCAAGAGCTACCAA
CTCTTTTTCCGAAGGTAACTGGCTTCAGCAGAGCGCAGATACCAAATACTGTTCTTCTAGTGTAGCCGTA
GTTAGGCCACCACTTCAAGAACTCTGTAGCACCGCCTACATACCTCGCTCTGCTAATCCTGTTACCAGTG
GCTGCTGCCAGTGGCGATAAGTCGTGTCTTACCGGGTTGGACTCAAGACGATAGTTACCGGATAAGGCGC
AGCGGTCGGGCTGAACGGGGGGTTCGTGCACACAGCCCAGCTTGGAGCGAACGACCTACACCGAACTGAG
ATACCTACAGCGTGAGCTATGAGAAAGCGCCACGCTTCCCGAAGGGAGAAAGGCGGACAGGTATCCGGTA
AGCGGCAGGGTCGGAACAGGAGAGCGCACGAGGGAGCTTCCAGGGGGAAACGCCTGGTATCTTTATAGTC
CTGTCGGGTTTCGCCACCTCTGACTTGAGCGTCGATTTTTGTGATGCTCGTCAGGGGGGCGGAGCCTATG
GAAAAACGCCAGCAACGCGGCCTTTTTACGGTTCCTGGCCTTTTGCTGGCCTTTTGCTCACATGTT
Features (pLannotate 1.2.2; 8 found; start..end, strand, type, name):
      1..46      +  rep_origin     RSF ori (fragment): Plasmids containing the RSF 1030 origin of replication can be propagated in E. coli cells that contain additional plasmids with compatible origins.
    106..149     -  terminator     rrnB T1 terminator: Escherichia coli rrnB; transcription terminator T1 from the E. coli rrnB gene
    281..308     +  terminator     rrnB T2 terminator: transcription terminator T2 from the E. coli rrnB gene
    358..457     +  protein_bind   attL1: mutant version of attL; recombination site for the Gateway® LR reaction LR Clonase™
    501..1214    +  CDS            YPet: YPet is a basic (constitutively fluorescent) yellow fluorescent protein published in 2005, derived from Aequorea victoria. It has moderate acid sensitivity.
   1235..1334    -  protein_bind   attL2: mutant version of attL; recombination site for the Gateway® LR reaction LR Clonase™
   1457..2266    +  CDS            KanR: aminoglycoside phosphotransferase; aph(3')-Ia; confers resistance to kanamycin in bacteria or G418 (Geneticin®) in eukaryotes
   2356..2944    +  rep_origin     ori: high-copy-number ColE1/pMB1/pBR322/pUC origin of replication
