[The description below was written by a language model from this plasmid's Addgene catalogue record and pLannotate feature annotations shown in this document.]
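Description:
pENTR2b-YPet is a small (about 3 kb) Gateway entry clone built on the commercial pENTR2b backbone. It carries the coding sequence for YPet, a synthetic, constitutively fluorescent yellow protein derived from Aequorea victoria GFP. It is a bacterial shuttle and cloning plasmid rather than an expression vector. It is maintained in E. coli at high copy through a ColE1/pUC-type origin and selected with kanamycin via an aminoglycoside phosphotransferase (KanR) gene. The annotation also reports a very short fragment matching an RSF origin at the start of the sequence. At under 50 nt, this is unlikely to be a functional second replicon.

The roughly 0.7 kb YPet open reading frame was inserted between KpnI and XhoI sites, both of which were preserved. It sits in the forward orientation between the attL1 and attL2 recombination sites. The record lists no promoter, as expected for an entry clone: the cassette is meant to be transferred by an LR Clonase reaction into attR-containing destination vectors, which supply the promoter and any other expression elements for the chosen host. The rrnB T1 and T2 transcription terminators lie upstream of attL1 and insulate the insert from read-through transcription originating in the backbone, limiting unintended expression in bacteria.

The stated purpose is simply to provide YPet in Gateway-compatible form. Because the flanking restriction sites are retained, the plasmid could also serve as a scaffold for building YPet fusions before recombination, although the record does not describe any specific downstream constructs. YPet is widely used as a yellow reporter and as a FRET acceptor.
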