Addgene plasmid #215540: pENTR2b-YPet
Purpose: Gateway entry vector with the YPet fluorescent protein
Depositing lab: Johanna Ivaska. Depositing organization: Turku Bioscience Centre. Publication: Dynamic regulation of integrin beta1 phosphorylation supports invasion of breast cancer cells. Conway JRW, Joshi O, Kaivola J, Follain G, Gounis M, Kuhl D, Ivaska J. Nat Cell Biol. 2025 May 26. doi: 10.1038/s41556-025-01663-4. PubMed 40419795.
Backbone
  Vector backbone: pENTR2b
  Backbone manufacturer: Thermo Fisher Scientific Inc.
  Total vector size (bp): 3006
  Vector type: Gateway entry vector
Growth in bacteria
  Bacterial resistance: Kanamycin, 50 μg/mL
  Growth temperature: 37°C
  Growth strain: DH5alpha
  Copy number: High Copy
Gene/Insert
  Gene/Insert name: YPet
  Species: Synthetic
  Insert size (bp): 711
  Promoter: none
  Cloning method: Restriction Enzyme; 5′ cloning site KpnI (not destroyed); 3′ cloning site XhoI (not destroyed)
  Sequencing primers: 5′ attL1_F; 3′ attL2_R
Terms and licenses: Academic/Nonprofit Terms; Industry Terms
How to cite: pENTR2b-YPet was a gift from Johanna Ivaska (Addgene plasmid # 215540 ; http://n2t.net/addgene:215540 ; RRID:Addgene_215540)
